>Addgene plasmid #190151 | pCMV-Vamp2-pHluorin | addgene full sequence | sequence record 378601 | Addgene NGS Result
ATGTCCTGCAGGCAGCTGCGCGCTCGCTCGCTCACTGAGGCCGCCCGGGCGTCGGGCGACCTTTGGTCGC
CCGGCCTCAGTGAGCGAGCGAGCGCGCAGAGAGGGAGTGGCCAACTCCATCACTAGGGGTTCCTGCGGCC
GCACGCGTCTAGTTATTAATAGTAATCAATTACGGGGTCATTAGTTCATAGCCCATATATGGAGTTCCGC
GTTACATAACTTACGGTAAATGGCCCGCCTGGCTGACCGCCCAACGACCCCCGCCCATTGACGTCAATAA
TGACGTATGTTCCCATAGTAACGCCAATAGGGACTTTCCATTGACGTCAATGGGTGGAGTATTTACGGTA
AACTGCCCACTTGGCAGTACATCAAGTGTATCATATGCCAAGTACGCCCCCTATTGACGTCAATGACGGT
AAATGGCCCGCCTGGCATTATGCCCAGTACATGACCTTATGGGACTTTCCTACTTGGCAGTACATCTACG
TATTAGTCATCGCTATTACCATGGTGATGCGGTTTTGGCAGTACATCAATGGGCGTGGATAGCGGTTTGA
CTCACGGGGATTTCCAAGTCTCCACCCCATTGACGTCAATGGGAGTTTGTTTTGGCACCAAAATCAACGG
GACTTTCCAAAATGTCGTAACAACTCCGCCCCATTGACGCAAATGGGCGGTAGGCGTGTACGGTGGGAGG
TCTATATAAGCAGAGCTCGTTTAGTGAACCGTCAGATCGCCTGGAGACGCCATCCACGCTGTTTTGACCT
CCATAGAAGACACCGGGACCGATCCAGCCTCCGCGGATTCGAATCCCGGCCGGGAACGGTGCATTGGAAC
GCGGATTCCCCGTGCCAAGAGTGACGTAAGTACCGCCTATAGAGTCTATAGGCCCACAAAAAATGCTTTC
TTCTTTTAATATACTTTTTTGTTTATCTTATTTCTAATACTTTCCCTAATCTCTTTCTTTCAGGGCAATA
ATGATACAATGTATCATGCCTCTTTGCACCATTCTAAAGAATAACAGTGATAATTTCTGGGTTAAGGCAA
TAGCAATATTTCTGCATATAAATATTTCTGCATATAAATTGTAACTGATGTAAGAGGTTTCATATTGCTA
ATAGCAGCTACAATCCAGCTACCATTCTGCTTTTATTTTATGGTTGGGATAAGGCTGGATTATTCTGAGT
CCAAGCTAGGCCCTTTTGCTAATCATGTTCATACCTCTTATCTTCCTCCCACAGCTCCTGGGCAACGTGC
TGGTCTGTGTGCTGGCCCATCACTTTGGCAAAGAATTGGGATTCGAACATCGATTGAATTCGCCACCATG
TCGGCTACCGCTGCCACCGTCCCGCCTGCCGCCCCGGCCGGCGAGGGTGGCCCCCCTGCACCTCCTCCAA
ACCTTACTAGTAACAGGAGACTGCAGCAGACCCAGGCCCAGGTGGATGAGGTGGTGGACATCATGAGGGT
GAATGTGGACAAGGTCCTGGAGCGGGACCAGAAGTTGTCGGAGCTGGATGACCGTGCAGATGCCCTCCAG
GCAGGGGCCTCCCAGTTTGAAACAAGTGCAGCCAAGCTCAAGCGCAAATACTGGTGGAAAAACCTCAAGA
TGATGATCATCTTGGGAGTGATCTGCGCCATCATCCTCATCATCATCATCGTTTACTTCAGCACTAGCGG
CGGAAGCGGCGGGACCGGTGGAAGTAAAGGAGAAGAACTTTTCACTGGAGTTGTCCCAATTCTTGTTGAA
TTAGATGGTGATGTTAATGGGCACAAATTTTCTGTCAGTGGAGAGGGTGAAGGTGATGCAACATACGGAA
AACTTACCCTTAAATTTATTTGCACTACTGGAAAACTACCTGTTCCTTGGCCAACACTTGTCACTACTTT
AACTTATGGTGTTCAATGCTTTTCAAGATACCCAGATCATATGAAACGGCATGACTTTTTCAAGAGTGCC
ATGCCCGAAGGTTATGTACAGGAAAGAACTATATTTTTCAAAGATGACGGGAACTACAAGACACGTGCTG
AAGTCAAGTTTGAAGGTGATACCCTTGTTAATAGAATCGAGTTAAAAGGTATTGATTTTAAAGAAGATGG
AAACATTCTTGGACACAAATTGGAATACAACTATAACGATCACCAGGTGTACATCATGGCAGACAAACAA
AAGAATGGAATCAAAGCTAACTTCAAAATTAGACACAACATTGAAGATGGAGGCGTTCAACTAGCAGACC
ATTATCAACAAAATACTCCAATTGGCGATGGGCCCGTCCTTTTACCAGACAACCATTACCTGTTTACAAC
TTCTACTCTTTCGAAAGATCCCAACGAAAAGAGAGACCACATGGTCCTTCTTGAGTTTGTAACAGCTGCT
GGGATTACACATGGCATGGATGAACTATACAAATAATGACTCGAGAGATCTACGGGTGGCATCCCTGTGA
CCCCTCCCCAGTGCCTCTCCTGGCCCTGGAAGTTGCCACTCCAGTGCCCACCAGCCTTGTCCTAATAAAA
TTAAGTTGCATCATTTTGTCTGACTAGGTGTCCTTCTATAATATTATGGGGTGGAGGGGGGTGGTATGGA
GCAAGGGGCAAGTTGGGAAGACAACCTGTAGGGCCTGCGGGGTCTATTGGGAACCAAGCTGGAGTGCAGT
GGCACAATCTTGGCTCACTGCAATCTCCGCCTCCTGGGTTCAAGCGATTCTCCTGCCTCAGCCTCCCGAG
TTGTTGGGATTCCAGGCATGCATGACCAGGCTCAGCTAATTTTTGTTTTTTTGGTAGAGACGGGGTTTCA
CCATATTGGCCAGGCTGGTCTCCAACTCCTAATCTCAGGTGATCTACCCACCTTGGCCTCCCAAATTGCT
GGGATTACAGGCGTGAACCACTGCTCCCTTCCCTGTCCTTCTGATTTTGTAGGTAACCACGTGCGGACCG
AGCGGCCGCAGGAACCCCTAGTGATGGAGTTGGCCACTCCCTCTCTGCGCGCTCGCTCGCTCACTGAGGC
CGGGCGACCAAAGGTCGCCCGACGCCCGGGCTTTGCCCGGGCGGCCTCAGTGAGCGAGCGAGCGCGCAGC
TGCCTGCAGGGGCGCCTGATGCGGTATTTTCTCCTTACGCATCTGTGCGGTATTTCACACCGCATA
[95 nt withheld, positions 3147-3241]
T
[46 nt withheld, positions 3243-3288]
C
[141 nt withheld, positions 3290-3430]
CCTTTGACGTTGGAGTCCACGTTCTTT
[37 nt withheld, positions 3458-3494]
ACTCTATCTCGGGCTATTCTTTTGATTTATAAGGGATTTTGCCGATTTCGGTCTATTGGTTAAAAAATGA
GCTGATTTAACAAAAATTTAACGCGAATTTTAACAAAATATTAACGTTTACAATTTTATGGTGCACTCTC
AGTACAATCTGCTCTGATGCCGCATAGTTAAGCCAGCCCCGACACCCGCCAACACCCGCTGACGCGCCCT
GACGGGCTTGTCTGCTCCCGGCATCCGCTTACAGACAAGCTGTGACCGTCTCCGGGAGCTGCATGTGTCA
GAGGTTTTCACCGTCATCACCGAAACGCGCGAGACGAAAGGGCCTCGTGATACGCCTATTTTTATAGGTT
AATGTCATGATAATAATGGTTTCTTAGACGTCAGGTGGCACTTTTCGGGGAAATGTGCGCGGAACCCCTA
TTTGTTTATTTTTCTAAATACATTCAAATATGTATCCGCTCATGAGACAATAACCCTGATAAATGCTTCA
ATAATATTGAAAAAGGAAGAGTATGAGTATTCAACATTTCCGTGTCGCCCTTATTCCCTTTTTTGCGGCA
TTTTGCCTTCCTGTTTTTGCTCACCCAGAAACGCTGGTGAAAGTAAAAGATGCTGAAGATCAGTTGGGTG
CACGAGTGGGTTACATCGAACTGGATCTCAACAGCGGTAAGATCCTTGAGAGTTTTCGCCCCGAAGAACG
TTTTCCAATGATGAGCACTTTTAAAGTTCTGCTATGTGGCGCGGTATTATCCCGTATTGACGCCGGGCAA
GAGCAACTCGGTCGCCGCATACACTATTCTCAGAATGACTTGGTTGAGTACTCACCAGTCACAGAAAAGC
ATCTTACGGATGGCATGACAGTAAGAGAATTATGCAGTGCTGCCATAACCATGAGTGATAACACTGCGGC
CAACTTACTTCTGACAACGATCGGAGGACCGAAGGAGCTAACCGCTTTTTTGCACAACATGGGGGATCAT
GTAACTCGCCTTGATCGTTGGGAACCGGAGCTGAATGAAGCCATACCAAACGACGAGCGTGACACCACGA
TGCCTGTAGCAATGGCAACAACGTTGCGCAAACTATTAACTGGCGAACTACTTACTCTAGCTTCCCGGCA
ACAATTAATAGACTGGATGGAGGCGGATAAAGTTGCAGGACCACTTCTGCGCTCGGCCCTTCCGGCTGGC
TGGTTTATTGCTGATAAATCTGGAGCCGGTGAGCGTGGGTCTCGCGGTATCATTGCAGCACTGGGGCCAG
ATGGTAAGCCCTCCCGTATCGTAGTTATCTACACGACGGGGAGTCAGGCAACTATGGATGAACGAAATAG
ACAGATCGCTGAGATAGGTGCCTCACTGATTAAGCATTGGTAACTGTCAGACCAAGTTTACTCATATATA
CTTTAGATTGATTTAAAACTTCATTTTTAATTTAAAAGGATCTAGGTGAAGATCCTTTTTGATAATCTCA
TGACCAAAATCCCTTAACGTGAGTTTTCGTTCCACTGAGCGTCAGACCCCGTAGAAAAGATCAAAGGATC
TTCTTGAGATCCTTTTTTTCTGCGCGTAATCTGCTGCTTGCAAACAAAAAAACCACCGCTACCAGCGGTG
GTTTGTTTGCCGGATCAAGAGCTACCAACTCTTTTTCCGAAGGTAACTGGCTTCAGCAGAGCGCAGATAC
CAAATACTGTTCTTCTAGTGTAGCCGTAGTTAGGCCACCACTTCAAGAACTCTGTAGCACCGCCTACATA
CCTCGCTCTGCTAATCCTGTTACCAGTGGCTGCTGCCAGTGGCGATAAGTCGTGTCTTACCGGGTTGGAC
TCAAGACGATAGTTACCGGATAAGGCGCAGCGGTCGGGCTGAACGGGGGGTTCGTGCACACAGCCCAGCT
TGGAGCGAACGACCTACACCGAACTGAGATACCTACAGCGTGAGCTATGAGAAAGCGCCACGCTTCCCGA
AGGGAGAAAGGCGGACAGGTATCCGGTAAGCGGCAGGGTCGGAACAGGAGAGCGCACGAGGGAGCTTCCA
GGGGGAAACGCCTGGTATCTTTATAGTCCTGTCGGGTTTCGCCACCTCTGACTTGAGCGTCGATTTTTGT
GATGCTCGTCAGGGGGGCGGAGCCTATGGAAAAACGCCAGCAACGCGGCCTTTTTACGGTTCCTGGCCTT
TTGCTGGCCTTTTGCTCAC
Features (pLannotate 1.2.2; 18 found; start..end, strand, type, name):
     16..43      +  repeat_region  AAV2 ITR (fragment): inverted terminal repeat of adeno-associated virus serotype 2 inverted
     72..99      +  repeat_region  AAV2 ITR (fragment): inverted terminal repeat of adeno-associated virus serotype 2 inverted
    210..513     +  enhancer       CMV enhancer: human cytomegalovirus immediate early enhancer
    514..717     +  promoter       CMV promoter: human cytomegalovirus (CMV) immediate early promoter
    866..893     +  intron         CMV intron (fragment): modified intron A from human cytomegalovirus (CMV)
    898..1244    +  intron         β-globin intron (fragment): internally truncated intron from human β-globin
   1248..1295    +  CDS            HBB (fragment): HBB_COLGU - Experimental evidence at transcript level: Swiss-Prot protein existence level 2. Involved in oxygen transport from the lung to the various peripheral tissues. From Colobus guereza (Mantled guereza) (Eastern black-and-white colobus monkey).
   1328..1675    +  CDS            Vamp2: VAMP2_MOUSE - Also known as Syb2. Experimental evidence at protein level: Swiss-Prot protein existence level 1. Involved in the targeting and/or fusion of transport vesicles to their target membrane (PubMed:9430681). Major SNARE protein of synaptic vesicles which mediates fusion of synaptic vesicles to release neurotransmitters. Essential for fast vesicular exocytosis and activity-dependent neurotransmitter release as well as fast endocytosis that mediates rapid reuse of synaptic vesicles (PubMed:15475946). Modulates the gating characteristics of the delayed rectifier voltage- dependent potass
   1703..2416    +  CDS            superecliptic pHluorin: pH-sensitive mutant of green fluorescent protein (Ng et al., 2002) excited strongly by blue light at neutral pH but minimally fluorescent at acidic pH
   2434..2910    +  polyA_signal   hGH poly(A) signal: human growth hormone polyadenylation signal
   2950..3090    +  repeat_region  AAV2 ITR: inverted terminal repeat of adeno-associated virus serotype 2 inverted
   3095..3146    -  misc_feature   bom (fragment): basis of mobility region from pBR322
   3165..3620    +  rep_origin     f1 ori (sequence partly withheld): f1 bacteriophage origin of replication; arrow indicates direction of (+) strand synthesis
   3621..3670    -  misc_feature   bom (fragment): basis of mobility region from pBR322
   3772..3807    -  CDS            rop (fragment): Rop protein, which maintains plasmids at low copy number; rop
   3902..4006    +  promoter       AmpR promoter: bla
   4007..4867    +  CDS            AmpR: β-lactamase; bla; confers resistance to ampicillin, carbenicillin, and related antibiotics
   5038..5626    +  rep_origin     ori: high-copy-number ColE1/pMB1/pBR322/pUC origin of replication
