[The description below was written by a language model from this plasmid's Addgene catalogue record and pLannotate feature annotations shown in this document.]
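Description:
pCMV-Vamp2-pHluorin is a 5.7 kb mammalian expression plasmid built on an AAV transfer-vector backbone (the depositing lab's CMV promoter base vector). It can be used for direct transfection, and its layout suggests it could in principle be packaged into recombinant AAV. It is maintained in bacteria through a high-copy ColE1/pUC-type origin and selected with ampicillin via the β-lactamase gene. An f1 phage origin and small remnants of pBR322 bom and rop sequences are also present in the backbone. The expression cassette is flanked by AAV2 inverted terminal repeats. The annotation detects a complete ITR downstream of the cassette but only two short ITR fragments upstream, so the state of the left ITR cannot be confirmed from the feature table alone. The record notes that these repeats are prone to recombination and that the plasmid should be sequence-verified after propagation.

The payload is driven by the human cytomegalovirus immediate-early enhancer and promoter. This is followed by a chimeric intron region, comprising a CMV intron A fragment, a truncated human β-globin intron and a short β-globin exon remnant; introns of this kind generally improve transcript processing and expression. The coding sequence is mouse Vamp2 (synaptobrevin-2), a vesicular SNARE protein, fused at its C terminus to superecliptic pHluorin and terminated by the human growth hormone polyadenylation signal. Because the C terminus of Vamp2 faces the vesicle lumen, the pH-sensitive GFP variant is quenched in acidic vesicles. It brightens when fusion with the plasma membrane exposes it to neutral extracellular pH, so individual exocytic events can be imaged in live cells. The associated work applied this reporter to VAMP2/3-dependent membrane expansion in oligodendrocytes during myelination.
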