Addgene plasmid #190151: pCMV-Vamp2-pHluorin
Purpose: Expresses (pH-sensitive) super ecliptic pHluorin-tagged mouse/rat Vamp2 for imaging exocytosis
Depositing lab: Brad Zuchero. Depositing organization: Stanford University. Publication: CNS myelination requires VAMP2/3-mediated membrane expansion in oligodendrocytes. Lam M, Takeo K, Almeida RG, Cooper MH, Wu K, Iyer M, Kantarci H, Zuchero JB. Nat Commun. 2022 Sep 23;13(1):5583. doi: 10.1038/s41467-022-33200-4. PubMed 36151203.
Backbone
  Vector backbone: pBZ-167 AAV CMV promoter base vector
  Backbone manufacturer: Zuchero lab
  Vector type: Mammalian Expression, AAV
Growth in bacteria
  Bacterial resistance: Ampicillin, 100 μg/mL
  Growth temperature: 37°C
  Growth strain: NEB Stable
  Growth instructions: Due to repetitive elements (AAV ITRs) we propagate using recombination-deficient bacteria, eg Stabl3 or NEB Stable. Alternatively it may be possible to use a standard bacterial strain and grow at 30C for longer, which may reduce recombination. Always fully sequence after propagation.
  Copy number: High Copy
Gene/Insert
  Gene/Insert name: Vamp2
  Species: M. musculus (mouse)
  Insert size (bp): 384
  Entrez Gene: Vamp2 (a.k.a. Syb-2, Syb2, Vamp-2, sybII)
  Promoter: CMV
  Tag / fusion protein: superecliptic pHluorin (C terminal on insert)
  Cloning method: Ligation Independent Cloning
  Sequencing primers: 5′ CGCCTGGAGACGCCATCC; 3′ tattaggacaaggctggtgggcac
Resource information
  A portion of this plasmid was derived from a plasmid made by: Prof. Stephanie Gupton (UNC Chapel Hill)
Terms and licenses: Academic/Nonprofit Terms; Industry Terms: Not Available to Industry
Depositor comments: Vamp2-pHluorin was cloned from a construct kindly provided by Prof. Stephanie Gupton, from this paper: PMID: 29351997. Please visit https://www.biorxiv.org/content/10.1101/2022.07.08.498895v1 for bioRxiv preprint.
How to cite: pCMV-Vamp2-pHluorin was a gift from Brad Zuchero (Addgene plasmid # 190151 ; http://n2t.net/addgene:190151 ; RRID:Addgene_190151)
